>Addgene plasmid #20255 | mycUb-20aa | depositor full sequence | sequence record 9537 | Author sequence
GAGTTCGAGCTTGCATGCCTGCAGGTCGTTACATAACTTACGGTAAATGGCCCGCCTGGCTGACCGCCCA
ACGACCCCCGCCCATTGACGTCAATAATGACGTATGTTCCCATAGTAACGCCAATAGGGACTTTCCATTG
ACGTCAATGGGTGGAGTATTTACGGTAAACTGCCCACTTGGCAGTACATCAAGTGTATCATATGCCAAGT
ACGCCCCCTATTGACGTCAATGACGGTAAATGGCCCGCCTGGCATTATGCCCAGTACATGACCTTATGGG
ACTTTCCTACTTGGCAGTACATCTACGTATTAGTCATCGCTATTACCATGGTGATGCGGTTTTGGCAGTA
CATCAATGGGCGTGGATAGCGGTTTGACTCACGGGGATTTCCAAGTCTCCACCCCATTGACGTCAATGGG
AGTTTGTTTTGGCACCAAAATCAACGGGACTTTCCAAAATGTCGTAACAACTCCGCCCCATTGACGCAAA
TGGGCGGTAGGCGTGTACGGTGGGAGGTCTATATAAGCAGAGCTCGTTTAGTGAACCGTCAGATCGCCTG
GAGACGCCATCCACGCTGTTTTGACCTCCATAGAAGACACCGGGACCGATCCAGCCTCCGGACTCTAGAG
GATCCGGTACTAGAGGAACTGAAAAACCAGAAAGTTAACTGGTAAGTTTAGTCTTTTTGTCTTTTATTTC
AGGTCCCGGATCCGGTGGTGGTGCAAATCAAAGAACTGCTCCTCAGTGGATGTTGCCTTTACTTCTAGGC
CTGTACGGAAGTGTTACTTCTGCTCTAAAAGCTGCGGAATTGTACCCGCGGGCCCACCATGGCATCAATG
CAGAAGCTGATCTCAGAGGAGGACCTGCTTATGGCCATGGAGGCCCGAATTCGGACCATGCAGATCTTCG
TGAAGACTCTGACTGGTAAGACCATCACCCTCGAGGTTGAGCCCAGTGACACCATTGAGAATGTCAAGGC
AAAGATCCAAGATAAGGAAGGCATCCCTCCTGACCAGCAGAGGCTGATCTTTGCTGGAAAACAGCTGGAA
GATGGGCGCACCCTGTCTGACTACAACATCCAGAAAGAGTCCACCCTGCACCTGGTACTCCGTCTCAGAG
GTGTGGTGGGGAAGCTTGGTCGACAGGATCCACCGGTCGCCACCATGGTGAGCAAGGGCGAGGAGTGAGA
ATTCGGTCGACCGAGATCTCTCGAGGTACCGCGGCCGCGGGGATCCAGACATGATAAGATACATTGATGA
GTTTGGACAAACCACAACTAGAATGCAGTGAAAAAAATGCTTTATTTGTGAAATTTGTGATGCTATTGCT
TTATTTGTAACCATTATAAGCTGCAATAAACAAGTTAACAACAACAATTGCATTCATTTTATGTTTCAGG
TTCAGGGGGAGGTGTGGGAGGTTTTTTCGGATCCTCTAGAGTCGATCTGCAGGCATGCTAGCTTGGCGTA
ATCATGGTCATAGCTGTTTCCTGTGTGAAATTGTTATCCGCTCACAATTCCACACAACATACGAGCCGGA
AGCATAAAGTGTAAAGCCTGGGGTGCCTAATGAGTGAGCTAACTCACATTAATTGCGTTGCGCTCACTGC
CCGCTTTCCAGTCGGGAAACCTGTCGTGCCAGCTGCATTAATGAATCGGCCAACGCGCGGGGAGAGGCGG
TTTGCGTATTGGGCGCTCTTCCGCTTCCTCGCTCACTGACTCGCTGCGCTCGGTCGTTCGGCTGCGGCGA
GCGGTATCAGCTCACTCAAAGGCGGTAATACGGTTATCCACAGAATCAGGGGATAACGCAGGAAAGAACA
TGTGAGCAAAAGGCCAGCAAAAGGCCAGGAACCGTAAAAAGGCCGCGTTGCTGGCGTTTTTCCATAGGCT
CCGCCCCCCTGACGAGCATCACAAAAATCGACGCTCAAGTCAGAGGTGGCGAAACCCGACAGGACTATAA
AGATACCAGGCGTTTCCCCCTGGAAGCTCCCTCGTGCGCTCTCCTGTTCCGACCCTGCCGCTTACCGGAT
ACCTGTCCGCCTTTCTCCCTTCGGGAAGCGTGGCGCTTTCTCATAGCTCACGCTGTAGGTATCTCAGTTC
GGTGTAGGTCGTTCGCTCCAAGCTGGGCTGTGTGCACGAACCCCCCGTTCAGCCCGACCGCTGCGCCTTA
TCCGGTAACTATCGTCTTGAGTCCAACCCGGTAAGACACGACTTATCGCCACTGGCAGCAGCCACTGGTA
ACAGGATTAGCAGAGCGAGGTATGTAGGCGGTGCTACAGAGTTCTTGAAGTGGTGGCCTAACTACGGCTA
CACTAGAAGGACAGTATTTGGTATCTGCGCTCTGCTGAAGCCAGTTACCTTCGGAAAAAGAGTTGGTAGC
TCTTGATCCGGCAAACAAACCACCGCTGGTAGCGGTGGTTTTTTTGTTTGCAAGCAGCAGATTACGCGCA
GAAAAAAAGGATCTCAAGAAGATCCTTTGATCTTTTCTACGGGGTCTGACGCTCAGTGGAACGAAAACTC
ACGTTAAGGGATTTTGGTCATGAGATTATCAAAAAGGATCTTCACCTAGATCCTTTTAAATTAAAAATGA
AGTTTTAAATCAATCTAAAGTATATATGAGTAAACTTGGTCTGACAGTTACCAATGCTTAATCAGTGAGG
CACCTATCTCAGCGATCTGTCTATTTCGTTCATCCATAGTTGCCTGACTCCCCGTCGTGTAGATAACTAC
GATACGGGAGGGCTTACCATCTGGCCCCAGTGCTGCAATGATACCGCGAGACCCACGCTCACCGGCTCCA
GATTTATCAGCAATAAACCAGCCAGCCGGAAGGGCCGAGCGCAGAAGTGGTCCTGCAACTTTATCCGCCT
CCATCCAGTCTATTAATTGTTGCCGGGAAGCTAGAGTAAGTAGTTCGCCAGTTAATAGTTTGCGCAACGT
TGTTGCCATTGCTACAGGCATCGTGGTGTCACGCTCGTCGTTTGGTATGGCTTCATTCAGCTCCGGTTCC
CAACGATCAAGGCGAGTTACATGATCCCCCATGTTGTGCAAAAAAGCGGTTAGCTCCTTCGGTCCTCCGA
TCGTTGTCAGAAGTAAGTTGGCCGCAGTGTTATCACTCATGGTTATGGCAGCACTGCATAATTCTCTTAC
TGTCATGCCATCCGTAAGATGCTTTTCTGTGACTGGTGAGTACTCAACCAAGTCATTCTGAGAATAGTGT
ATGCGGCGACCGAGTTGCTCTTGCCCGGCGTCAATACGGGATAATACCGCGCCACATAGCAGAACTTTAA
AAGTGCTCATCATTGGAAAACGTTCTTCGGGGCGAAAACTCTCAAGGATCTTACCGCTGTTGAGATCCAG
TTCGATGTAACCCACTCGTGCACCCAACTGATCTTCAGCATCTTTTACTTTCACCAGCGTTTCTGGGTGA
GCAAAAACAGGAAGGCAAAATGCCGCAAAAAAGGGAATAAGGGCGACACGGAAATGTTGAATACTCATAC
TCTTCCTTTTTCAATATTATTGAAGCATTTATCAGGGTTATTGTCTCATGAGCGGATACATATTTGAATG
TATTTAGAAAAATAAACAAATAGGGGTTCCGCGCACATTTCCCCGAAAAGTGCCACCTGACGTCTAAGAA
ACCATTATTATCATGACATTAACCTATAAAAATAGGCGTATCACGAGGCCCTTTCGTCTCGCGCGTTTCG
GTGATGACGGTGAAAACCTCTGACACATGCAGCTCCCGGAGACGGTCACAGCTTGTCTGTAAGCGGATGC
CGGGAGCAGACAAGCCCGTCAGGGCGCGTCAGCGGGTGTTGGCGGGTGTCGGGGCTGGCTTAACTATGCG
GCATCAGAGCAGATTGTACTGAGAGTGCACCATATGCGGTGTGAAATACCGCACAGATGCGTAAGGAGAA
AATACCGCATCAGGCGCCATTCGCCATTCAGGCTGCGCAACTGTTGGGAAGGGCGATCGGTGCGGGCCTC
TTCGCTATTACGCCAGCTGGCGAAAGGGGGATGTGCTGCAAGGCGATTAAGTTGGGTAACGCCAGGGTTT
TCCCAGTCACGACGTTGTAAAACGACGGCCAGT
Features (pLannotate 1.2.2; 17 found; start..end, strand, type, name):
      8..28      -  misc_feature   MCS (fragment): pUC18/19 multiple cloning site
     27..330     +  enhancer       CMV enhancer: human cytomegalovirus immediate early enhancer
    331..534     +  promoter       CMV promoter: human cytomegalovirus (CMV) immediate early promoter
    672..768     +  intron         SV40 intron: modified SV40 intron with splice donor and acceptor sites
    931..1119    +  CDS            UBIQ_LUMTE: Experimental evidence at protein level: Swiss-Prot protein existence level 1. Ubiquitin exists either covalently attached to another protein, or free (unanchored). When covalently bound, it is conjugated to target proteins via an isopeptide bond either as a monomer (monoubiquitin), a polymer linked via different Lys residues of the ubiquitin (polyubiquitin chains) or a linear polymer linked via the initiator Met of the ubiquitin (linear polyubiquitin chains). Polyubiquitin chains, when attached to a target protein, have different functions depending on the Lys residue of the ubiquitin that is
   1164..1185    +  CDS            PhoCl (fragment): photocleavable protein that separates into two fragments upon exposure to violet light (Zhang et al., 2017)
   1232..1366    -  polyA_signal   SV40 poly(A) signal: SV40 polyadenylation signal
   1501..1517    -  protein_bind   lac operator: The lac repressor binds to the lac operator to inhibit transcription in E. coli. This inhibition can be relieved by adding lactose or isopropyl-β-D-thiogalactopyranoside (IPTG). lac repressor encoded by lacI
   1525..1555    -  promoter       lac promoter: promoter for the E. coli lac operon
   1570..1591    -  protein_bind   CAP binding site: CAP binding activates transcription in the presence of cAMP. E. coli catabolite activator protein
   1604..1696    -  CDS            lacI (fragment): lac repressor; lacI; The lac repressor binds to the lac operator to inhibit transcription in E. coli. This inhibition can be relieved by adding lactose or isopropyl-β-D-thiogalactopyranoside (IPTG).
   1879..2467    -  rep_origin     ori: high-copy-number ColE1/pMB1/pBR322/pUC origin of replication
   2638..3498    -  CDS            AmpR: β-lactamase; bla; confers resistance to ampicillin, carbenicillin, and related antibiotics
   3499..3603    -  promoter       AmpR promoter: bla
   3698..3733    +  CDS            rop (fragment): Rop protein, which maintains plasmids at low copy number; rop
   3835..3934    +  misc_feature   bom (fragment): basis of mobility region from pBR322
   3940..2       -  CDS            lacZα (fragment) (across the origin): LacZα fragment of β-galactosidase; lacZ fragment
