[The description below was written by a language model from this plasmid's Addgene catalogue record and pLannotate feature annotations shown in this document.]
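Description:
mycUb-20aa is a mammalian expression plasmid built on the pCMV-Myc backbone. It encodes a short, ubiquitin-fused model substrate for studying proteasomal degradation. It is propagated in E. coli through a high-copy ColE1/pUC-type origin and selected with ampicillin (β-lactamase under its own promoter). The feature table lists no mammalian selection marker, which suggests transient transfection use. Small remnants of lac regulatory elements, lacZα, rop and bom are backbone leftovers and are not part of the payload.

The expression cassette consists of the human CMV immediate-early enhancer and promoter, a modified SV40 intron, the coding region and an SV40 polyadenylation signal. The open reading frame begins with an N-terminal myc epitope supplied by the backbone, although the automated annotation does not pick this tag up. Human ubiquitin follows, fused to the N-terminus of GFP. Glycine 76 of ubiquitin is changed to valine, a substitution that generally prevents deubiquitinating enzymes from cleaving off the ubiquitin, so it remains attached and acts as a ubiquitin-fusion degradation signal. A stop codon placed after 20 residues of GFP leaves ubiquitin carrying only a 20-amino-acid C-terminal extension rather than a fluorescent reporter. The brief "PhoCl" fragment in the annotation probably reflects this residual fluorescent-protein sequence.

The associated publication examined the minimal length required for proteasomal degradation of ubiquitin-dependent substrates, so this is presumably one of a set of extension-length variants detected through the myc tag. Some catalogue fields look inconsistent. The stated insert size is close to the whole 4,093 nt plasmid, and the linked gene entry is RBX1 rather than a ubiquitin gene.
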