Addgene plasmid #20255: mycUb-20aa
Depositing lab: Nico Dantuma. Depositing organization: Karolinska Institute, Dr. Nico Dantuma Lab. Publication: Minimal length requirement for proteasomal degradation of ubiquitin-dependent substrates. Verhoef LG, Heinen C, Selivanova A, Halff EF, Salomons FA, Dantuma NP. FASEB J. 2009 Jan . 23(1):123-33. 10.1096/fj.08-115055 PubMed 18796559.
Backbone
  Vector backbone: pCMV-Myc
  Backbone size w/o insert (bp): 3300
  Vector type: Mammalian Expression
Growth in bacteria
  Bacterial resistance: Ampicillin, 100 μg/mL
  Growth temperature: 37°C
  Growth strain: DH5alpha
  Copy number: High Copy
Gene/Insert
  Gene/Insert name: Ubiquitin-20 amino acid extension (alt name: Ub-20aa)
  Species: H. sapiens (human)
  Insert size (bp): 4063
  Mutation: Ubiquitin fused to N-terminus of GFP. Glycine 76 mutated to Valine. Stop codon introduced after 20 amino acids in GFP
  Entrez Gene: RBX1 (a.k.a. BA554C12.1, RNF75, ROC1)
  Tag / fusion protein: myc (N terminal on backbone)
  Cloning method: Restriction Enzyme
  Sequencing primers: 5′ n/a
Terms and licenses: Academic/Nonprofit Terms; Industry Terms: Not Available to Industry
How to cite: mycUb-20aa was a gift from Nico Dantuma (Addgene plasmid # 20255 ; http://n2t.net/addgene:20255 ; RRID:Addgene_20255)
