>Addgene plasmid #20255 | mycUb-20aa | addgene partial sequence | sequence record 26647 | 20255 with EBV-rev
CGGCCGCGGTACCTCGAGAGANCTCGGTCGACCGAATTCTCACTCCTCGCCCTTGCTCACCATGGTGGCG
ACCGGTGGATCCTGTCGACCAAGCTTCCCCACCACACCTCTGAGACGGAGTACCAGGTGCAGGGTGGACT
CTTTCTGGATGTTGTAGTCAGACAGGGTGCGCCCATCTTCCAGCTGTTTTCCAGCAAAGATCAGCCTCTG
CTGGTCAGGAGGGATGCCTTCCTTATCTTGGATCTTTGCCTTGACATTCTCAATGGTGTCACTGGGCTCA
ACCTCGAGGGTGATGGTCTTACCAGTCAGAGTCTTCACGAAGATCTGCATGGTCCGAATTCGGGCCTCCA
TGGCCATAAGCAGGTCCTCCTCTGAGATCAGCTTCTGCATTGATGCCATGGTGGGCCCGCGGGTACAATT
CCGCAGCTTTTAGAGCAGAAGTAACACTTCCGTACAGGCCTAGAAGTAAAGGCAACATCCACTGAGGAGC
AGTTCTTTGATTTGCACCACCACCGGATCCGGGACCTGAAATAAAAGACAAAAAGACTAAACTTACCAGT
TAACTTTCTGGTTTTTCAGTTCCTCTAGTACCGGATCCTCTAGAGTCCGGAGGCTGGATCGGTCCCGGTG
TCTTCTATGGAGGTCAAAACAGCGTGGATGGCGTCTCCAGGCGATCTGACGGTTCACTAAACGAGCTCTG
CTTATATAGACCTCCCACCGTACACGCCTACCGCCCATTTGCGTCANNGGGCGGANTTGTTACNACNTTT
TNGNAANNTCCN
