>Addgene plasmid #20255 | mycUb-20aa | addgene partial sequence | sequence record 26648 | 20255 with Myc
GGAGGCCCGAATTCGGANCATGCAGATCTTCGTGAAGACTCTGACTGGTAAGACCATCACCCTCGAGGTT
GAGCCCAGTGACACCATTGAGAATGTCAAGGCAAAGATCCAAGATAAGGAAGGCATCCCTCCTGACCAGC
AGAGGCTGATCTTTGCTGGAAAACAGCTGGAAGATGGGCGCACCCTGTCTGACTACAACATCCAGAAAGA
GTCCACCCTGCACCTGGTACTCCGTCTCAGAGGTGTGGTGGGGAAGCTTGGTCGACAGGATCCACCGGTC
GCCACCATGGTGAGCAAGGGCGAGGAGTGAGAATTCGGTCGACCGAGATCTCTCGAGGTACCGCGGCCGC
GGGGATCCAGACATGATAAGATACATTGATGAGTTTGGACAAACCACAACTAGAATGCAGTGAAAAAAAT
GCTTTATTTGTGAAATTTGTGATGCTATTGCTTTATTTGTAACCATTATAAGCTGCAATAAACAAGTTAA
CAACAACAATTGCATTCATTTTATGTTTCAGGTTCAGGGGGAGGTGTGGGAGGTTTTTTCGGATCCTCTA
GAGTCGATCTGCAGGCATGCTAGCTTGGCGTAATCATGGTCATAGCTGTTTCCTGTGTGAAATTGTTATC
CGCTCACAATTCCACACAACATACGAGCCGGAAGCATA
